>Addgene plasmid #223722 | pSRK51 | addgene full sequence | sequence record 443586 | Addgene NGS Result
TAAATCAGCTCATTTTTTAACCAATAGGCCGAAATCGGCAAAATCCCTTATAAATCAAAAGAATAGACCG
AGATAGGGT
[37 nt withheld, positions 80-116]
AAAGAACGTGGACTCCAACGTCAAAGG
[49 nt withheld, positions 144-192]
T
[91 nt withheld, positions 194-284]
G
[124 nt withheld, positions 286-409]
CCCATTCGCCAATCCGGATATAGTTCCTCCTTTCAGCAAAAAACCCCTCAAGACCCGTTTAGAGGCCCCA
AGGGGTTATGCTAGTTATTGCTCAGCGGTGGCAGCAGCCAACTCAGCTTCCTTTCGGGCTTTGTTAGCAG
CCGGATCTCAGTGGTGGTGGTGGTGGTGCTCGAGTACATCACCACTTTGTACAAGAAAGTTGATTATTAA
TTCATGAGTTGAGTCGCTTCCTTAACTGGCTGAAAAGGCTCTTCAGGTTTCACCATGAAAACTTTATGGC
CCCCCCACAATACTGAGTCAGCATTTAATCGCCAACCACTAACCCACTGCTGCGCCTCCTGATTTGTCAA
CAATTCCATGAAGTTTTTCGGCACGCTTGTGAAATAATTGTTTGTGTTGGTGAAATTCGATGCTGAGTGT
ATACCAACAATGAACCCATCTCTAGTTGATACTAATGGACTGCCACACTGCCCATCCTTGGTTTGAATCC
AATGCTTCCAGAATATGCCATCACCTGAAGGGAATGTGCAACTAGTGTCTGACACCATGCTAGACATGCT
CTTAGTTTGGAAGTTGGTTGTCACAAGACATATGCGCTCTTCCCTTTGTGGCTCTCTAAATTTCAGCTTT
TGAGGAAATGGTGGGAAATCCTTAGGCATGCGAATAATTATCATGTCCCTCCCATCAATGAGGTGTTGTT
GCAAAGTCGTGGTGTTCTTGACCTTGAATACACCATGTAGTGATTGGACCACCAGTGTTCCATTATTTCT
TCTAAACAAGTGCTTGTTTGTAATGATGAAGGGACCAAATCCAATACCATACAACGATGTTGTGTGCCCA
TCAGATTCATTCGTCAAATGACAAATGGTGCTCGATATCGGGTTGTAATCACGCGGCCCCTTAAACAAGC
TTTCTCCATGATGATGATGATGATGATGACCTTGGAAGTACAGGTTTTCGCCAACTTTTTTGTACAAACT
TGTGATCAACTGCGTGATCTCGTTAATAAAGGGCTGGTTGACCACGCCAGTGGTCTGTAAAAACGCATTG
CTCATCGCCGAGGCAATCGAGCTGGTTTTCGTAGAAAGAGACCCGCCGCCTTCCTCACTGGCTGCAATTT
CTGCCATGCTACTGGCGAAAGCCATGTTCAGGGCCTGCAAATCATTGGGGGAAGTACGCCCTTGGGCCGC
CAGGCTTTGAATCGACTGAACCATTGATTGAGCAATGGTGGACATCTTGTCAAGTTGGCTCGCTGTGAAT
CCAGGCATAGAGGACAGGCCCTGCATGAATGAATTCATAAAATTCTCCGCTAAGCCAGGATTGGTCCAAG
GAGTTGTGTGACTCATGCCCATGGTATATCTCCTTCTTAAAGTTAAACAAAATTATTTCTAGAGGGGAAT
TGTTATCCGCTCACAATTCCCCTATAGTGAGTCGTATTAATTTCGCGGGATCGAGATCTCGATCCTCTAC
GCCGGACGCATCGTGGCCGGCATCACCGGCGCCACAGGTGCGGTTGCTGGCGCCTATATCGCCGACATCA
CCGATGGGGAAGATCGGGCTCGCCACTTCGGGCTCATGAGCGCTTGTTTCGGCGTGGGTATGGTGGCAGG
CCCCGTGGCCGGGGGACTGTTGGGCGCCATCTCCTTGCATGCACCATTCCTTGCGGCGGCGGTGCTCAAC
GGCCTCAACCTACTACTGGGCTGCTTCCTAATGCAGGAGTCGCATAAGGGAGAGCGTCGAGATCCCGGAC
ACCATCGAATGGCGCAAAACCTTTCGCGGTATGGCATGATAGCGCCCGGAAGAGAGTCAATTCAGGGTGG
TGAATGTGAAACCAGTAACGTTATACGATGTCGCAGAGTATGCCGGTGTCTCTTATCAGACCGTTTCCCG
CGTGGTGAACCAGGCCAGCCACGTTTCTGCGAAAACGCGGGAAAAAGTGGAAGCGGCGATGGCGGAGCTG
AATTACATTCCCAACCGCGTGGCACAACAACTGGCGGGCAAACAGTCGTTGCTGATTGGCGTTGCCACCT
CCAGTCTGGCCCTGCACGCGCCGTCGCAAATTGTCGCGGCGATTAAATCTCGCGCCGATCAACTGGGTGC
CAGCGTGGTGGTGTCGATGGTAGAACGAAGCGGCGTCGAAGCCTGTAAAGCGGCGGTGCACAATCTTCTC
GCGCAACGCGTCAGTGGGCTGATCATTAACTATCCGCTGGATGACCAGGATGCCATTGCTGTGGAAGCTG
CCTGCACTAATGTTCCGGCGTTATTTCTTGATGTCTCTGACCAGACACCCATCAACAGTATTATTTTCTC
CCATGAAGACGGTACGCGACTGGGCGTGGAGCATCTGGTCGCATTGGGTCACCAGCAAATCGCGCTGTTA
GCGGGCCCATTAAGTTCTGTCTCGGCGCGTCTGCGTCTGGCTGGCTGGCATAAATATCTCACTCGCAATC
AAATTCAGCCGATAGCGGAACGGGAAGGCGACTGGAGTGCCATGTCCGGTTTTCAACAAACCATGCAAAT
GCTGAATGAGGGCATCGTTCCCACTGCGATGCTGGTTGCCAACGATCAGATGGCGCTGGGCGCAATGCGC
GCCATTACCGAGTCCGGGCTGCGCGTTGGTGCGGATATCTCGGTAGTGGGATACGACGATACCGAAGACA
GCTCATGTTATATCCCGCCGTTAACCACCATCAAACAGGATTTTCGCCTGCTGGGGCAAACCAGCGTGGA
CCGCTTGCTGCAACTCTCTCAGGGCCAGGCGGTGAAGGGCAATCAGCTGTTGCCCGTCTCACTGGTGAAA
AGAAAAACCACCCTGGCGCCCAATACGCAAACCGCCTCTCCCCGCGCGTTGGCCGATTCATTAATGCAGC
TGGCACGACAGGTTTCCCGACTGGAAAGCGGGCAGTGAGCGCAACGCAATTAATGTAAGTTAGCTCACTC
ATTAGGCACCGGGATCTCGACCGATGCCCTTGAGAGCCTTCAACCCAGTCAGCTCCTTCCGGTGGGCGCG
GGGCATGACTATCGTCGCCGCACTTATGACTGTCTTCTTTATCATGCAACTCGTAGGACAGGTGCCGGCA
GCGCTCTGGGTCATTTTCGGCGAGGACCGCTTTCGCTGGAGCGCGACGATGATCGGCCTGTCGCTTGCGG
TATTCGGAATCTTGCACGCCCTCGCTCAAGCCTTCGTCACTGGTCCCGCCACCAAACGTTTCGGCGAGAA
GCAGGCCATTATCGCCGGCATGGCGGCCCCACGGGTGCGCATGATCGTGCTCCTGTCGTTGAGGACCCGG
CTAGGCTGGCGGGGTTGCCTTACTGGTTAGCAGAATGAATCACCGATACGCGAGCGAACGTGAAGCGACT
GCTGCTGCAAAACGTCTGCGACCTGAGCAACAACATGAATGGTCTTCGGTTTCCGTGTTTCGTAAAGTCT
GGAAACGCGGAAGTCAGCGCCCTGCACCATTATGTTCCGGATCTGCATCGCAGGATGCTGCTGGCTACCC
TGTGGAACACCTACATCTGTATTAACGAAGCGCTGGCATTGACCCTGAGTGATTTTTCTCTGGTCCCGCC
GCATCCATACCGCCAGTTGTTTACCCTCACAACGTTCCAGTAACCGGGCATGTTCATCATCAGTAACCCG
TATCGTGAGCATCCTCTCTCGTTTCATCGGTATCATTACCCCCATGAACAGAAATCCCCCTTACACGGAG
GCATCAGTGACCAAACAGGAAAAAACCGCCCTTAACATGGCCCGCTTTATCAGAAGCCAGACATTAACGC
TTCTGGAGAAACTCAACGAGCTGGACGCGGATGAACAGGCAGACATCTGTGAATCGCTTCACGACCACGC
TGATGAGCTTTACCGCAGCTGCCTCGCGCGTTTCGGTGATGACGGTGAAAACCTCTGACACATGCAGCTC
CCGGAGACGGTCACAGCTTGTCTGTAAGCGGATGCCGGGAGCAGACAAGCCCGTCAGGGCGCGTCAGCGG
GTGTTGGCGGGTGTCGGGGCGCAGCCATGACCCAGTCACGTAGCGATAGCGGAGTGTATACTGGCTTAAC
TATGCGGCATCAGAGCAGATTGTACTGAGAGTGCACCATTGCGGTGTGAAATACCGCACAGATGCGTAAG
GAGAAAATACCGCATCAGGCGCTCTTCCGCTTCCTCGCTCACTGACTCGCTGCGCTCGGTCGTTCGGCTG
CGGCGAGCGGTATCAGCTCACTCAAAGGCGGTAATACGGTTATCCACAGAATCAGGGGATAACGCAGGAA
AGAACATGTGAGCAAAAGGCCAGCAAAAGGCCAGGAACCGTAAAAAGGCCGCGTTGCTGGCGTTTTTCCA
TAGGCTCCGCCCCCCTGACGAGCATCACAAAAATCGACGCTCAAGTCAGAGGTGGCGAAACCCGACAGGA
CTATAAAGATACCAGGCGTTTCCCCCTGGAAGCTCCCTCGTGCGCTCTCCTGTTCCGACCCTGCCGCTTA
CCGGATACCTGTCCGCCTTTCTCCCTTCGGGAAGCGTGGCGCTTTCTCATAGCTCACGCTGTAGGTATCT
CAGTTCGGTGTAGGTCGTTCGCTCCAAGCTGGGCTGTGTGCACGAACCCCCCGTTCAGCCCGACCGCTGC
GCCTTATCCGGTAACTATCGTCTTGAGTCCAACCCGGTAAGACACGACTTATCGCCACTGGCAGCAGCCA
CTGGTAACAGGATTAGCAGAGCGAGGTATGTAGGCGGTGCTACAGAGTTCTTGAAGTGGTGGCCTAACTA
CGGCTACACTAGAAGGACAGTATTTGGTATCTGCGCTCTGCTGAAGCCAGTTACCTTCGGAAAAAGAGTT
GGTAGCTCTTGATCCGGCAAACAAACCACCGCTGGTAGCGGTGGTTTTTTTGTTTGCAAGCAGCAGATTA
CGCGCAGAAAAAAAGGATCTCAAGAAGATCCTTTGATCTTTTCTACGGGGTCTGACGCTCAGTGGAACGA
AAACTCACGTTAAGGGATTTTGGTCATGAACAATAAAACTGTCTGCTTACATAAACAGTAATACAAGGGG
TGTTATGAGCCATATTCAACGGGAAACGTCTTGCTCTAGGCCGCGATTAAATTCCAACATGGATGCTGAT
TTATATGGGTATAAATGGGCTCGCGATAATGTCGGGCAATCAGGTGCGACAATCTATCGATTGTATGGGA
AGCCCGATGCGCCAGAGTTGTTTCTGAAACATGGCAAAGGTAGCGTTGCCAATGATGTTACAGATGAGAT
GGTCAGACTAAACTGGCTGACGGAATTTATGCCTCTTCCGACCATCAAGCATTTTATCCGTACTCCTGAT
GATGCATGGTTACTCACCACTGCGATCCCCGGGAAAACAGCATTCCAGGTATTAGAAGAATATCCTGATT
CAGGTGAAAATATTGTTGATGCGCTGGCAGTGTTCCTGCGCCGGTTGCATTCGATTCCTGTTTGTAATTG
TCCTTTTAACAGCGATCGCGTATTTCGTCTCGCTCAGGCGCAATCACGAATGAATAACGGTTTGGTTGAT
GCGAGTGATTTTGATGACGAGCGTAATGGCTGGCCTGTTGAACAAGTCTGGAAAGAAATGCATAAACTTT
TGCCATTCTCACCGGATTCAGTCGTCACTCATGGTGATTTCTCACTTGATAACCTTATTTTTGACGAGGG
GAAATTAATAGGTTGTATTGATGTTGGACGAGTCGGAATCGCAGACCGATACCAGGATCTTGCCATCCTA
TGGAACTGCCTCGGTGAGTTTTCTCCTTCATTACAGAAACGGCTTTTTCAAAAATATGGTATTGATAATC
CTGATATGAATAAATTGCAGTTTCATTTGATGCTCGATGAGTTTTTCTAAGAATTAATTCATGAGCGGAT
ACATATTTGAATGTATTTAGAAAAATAAACAAATAGGGGTTCCGCGCACATTTCCCCGAAAAGTGCCACC
TAAATTGTAAGCGTTAATATTTTGTTAAAATTCGCGTTAAATTTTTGT
Features (pLannotate 1.2.2; 23 found; start..end, strand, type, name):
    446..493     -  terminator     T7 terminator: transcription terminator for bacteriophage T7 RNA polymerase
    501..550     -  CDS            SET1 (fragment): solubility-enhancement tag derived from T7 phage gene 10B
    560..577     -  CDS            9xHis (fragment): 9xHis affinity tag
    591..608     +  protein_bind   attB2 (fragment): mutant version of attB; core recombination site for the Gateway® BP reaction BP Clonase™
    619..1326    -  CDS            TEV protease: tobacco etch virus protease (Kapust et al., 2001)
   1325..1344    -  CDS            capTEV™ (fragment): composite tag for in vivo biotinylation, TEV protease cleavage, and 6xHis tagging
   1352..1368    -  CDS            TEV site (fragment): tobacco etch virus (TEV) protease recognition and cleavage site
   1374..1391    -  protein_bind   attB1 (fragment): mutant version of attB; core recombination site for the Gateway® BP reaction BP Clonase™
   1768..1790    -  RBS            RBS: efficient ribosome binding site from bacteriophage T7 gene 10 (Olins and Rangwala, 1989)
   1805..1829    -  protein_bind   lac operator: The lac repressor binds to the lac operator to inhibit transcription in E. coli. This inhibition can be relieved by adding lactose or isopropyl-β-D-thiogalactopyranoside (IPTG). lac repressor encoded by lacI
   1830..1848    -  promoter       T7 promoter: promoter for bacteriophage T7 RNA polymerase
   1870..2149    +  CDS            TcR (fragment): tetracycline efflux protein; tet; confers resistance to tetracycline
   2157..2234    +  promoter       lacI promoter: lacI
   2235..3317    +  CDS            lacI: lac repressor; lacI; The lac repressor binds to the lac operator to inhibit transcription in E. coli. This inhibition can be relieved by adding lactose or isopropyl-β-D-thiogalactopyranoside (IPTG).
   3330..3351    +  protein_bind   CAP binding site: CAP binding activates transcription in the presence of cAMP. E. coli catabolite activator protein
   3366..3657    +  CDS            TcR (fragment): tetracycline efflux protein; tet; confers resistance to tetracycline
   3729..4109    -  CDS            YPB1_ECOLX: Protein predicted: Swiss-Prot protein existence level 4. From Escherichia coli.
   4126..4317    +  CDS            rop: Rop protein, which maintains plasmids at low copy number; rop
   4419..4558    +  misc_feature   bom: basis of mobility region from pBR322
   4744..5332    -  rep_origin     ori: high-copy-number ColE1/pMB1/pBR322/pUC origin of replication
   5454..6269    +  CDS            KanR: aminoglycoside phosphotransferase; aph(3')-Ia; confers resistance to kanamycin in bacteria or G418 (Geneticin®) in eukaryotes
   6278..6335    -  promoter       AmpR promoter (fragment): bla
   6388..409     -  rep_origin     f1 ori (across the origin) (sequence partly withheld): f1 bacteriophage origin of replication; arrow indicates direction of (+) strand synthesis
