[The description below was written by a language model from this plasmid's Addgene catalogue record and pLannotate feature annotations shown in this document.]
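Description:
pSRK51 is a bacterial expression plasmid built on the pET-28b backbone for producing a mutant tobacco etch virus (TEV) protease in E. coli. It replicates from a ColE1/pBR322-type origin accompanied by the rop gene and the bom mobility region, carries an f1 phage origin, and is selected with kanamycin through the aph(3')-Ia KanR gene. The catalogue lists a size of about 6.4 kb, in close agreement with the sequenced record. Short tetracycline-resistance fragments annotated around the lacI region are backbone remnants, not functional markers.

Expression is driven by a T7 promoter with an adjacent lac operator and the T7 gene 10 ribosome binding site, and it ends at a T7 terminator. The plasmid-borne lacI gene supplies repressor, so transcription is IPTG-inducible in hosts that provide T7 RNA polymerase. The TEV protease coding sequence carries the L56V/S135G/S219V substitutions and was inserted by Gateway cloning, which explains the flanking attB1 and attB2 fragments. According to the catalogue, the protease is fused at its N terminus to the NT* tag. The feature table does not annotate NT*, but an unannotated stretch between the ribosome binding site and attB1 would be the expected position for it. A TEV recognition site lies between attB1 and the protease, consistent with the "self cleaving" description: the active protease removes its own fusion partner. His-tag fragments are annotated both immediately upstream of the protease and downstream of attB2; the record says the product is His-tagged but does not specify which of these is retained on the mature enzyme. The associated publication concerns using the NT* fusion for large-scale production of TEV protease.
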