Addgene plasmid #223722: pSRK51
Purpose: Expresses His-tagged mutant (L56V/S135G/S219V) TEV protease in E. coli
Depositing lab: Sreejith Raran-Kurussi. Depositing organization: Tata Institute of Fundamental Research (TIFR), Hyderabad. Publication: Advancing large-scale production of TEV protease through an innovative NT* tag-based fusion construct. Parida PP, Saraswathi D, Mopidevi SMV, Raran-Kurussi S. Curr Res Struct Biol. 2023 Sep 30;6:100106. doi: 10.1016/j.crstbi.2023.100106. eCollection 2023. PubMed 37822550.
Backbone
  Vector backbone: pET-28b
  Total vector size (bp): 6411
  Vector type: Bacterial Expression
Growth in bacteria
  Bacterial resistance: Kanamycin, 50 μg/mL
  Growth temperature: 30°C
  Growth strain: DH5alpha
  Growth instructions: Express in BL21-RIL
  Copy number: Unknown
Gene/Insert
  Gene/Insert name: TEV protease
  Species: tobacco etch virus
  Mutation: L56V/S135G/S219V
  Promoter: T7
  Tag / fusion protein: NT* (self cleaving) (N terminal on insert)
  Cloning method: Gateway Cloning
  Sequencing primers: 5′ T7; 3′ T7 term
Terms and licenses: Academic/Nonprofit Terms; Industry Terms: Not Available to Industry
How to cite: pSRK51 was a gift from Sreejith Raran-Kurussi (Addgene plasmid # 223722 ; http://n2t.net/addgene:223722 ; RRID:Addgene_223722)
